Addgene plasmid #100389: pCMV_mEm_4GS_LF82_467
Purpose: Mammalian expression of E. coli LF82_467 CDS fused to mEmerald
Depositing lab: Alan Huett. Depositing organization: University of Nottingham. Publication: A multi-phenotypic imaging screen to identify bacterial effectors by exogenous expression in a HeLa cell line. Collins A, Huett A. Sci Data. 2018 May 15;5:180081. doi: 10.1038/sdata.2018.81. PubMed 29762554.
Backbone
  Vector backbone: pCMV
  Backbone size w/o insert (bp): 4502
  Vector type: Mammalian Expression
Growth in bacteria
  Bacterial resistance: Ampicillin, 100 μg/mL
  Growth temperature: 37°C
  Growth strain: XL1 Blue
  Copy number: High Copy
Gene/Insert
  Gene/Insert name: LF82_467
  Insert size (bp): 1125
  Promoter: CMV
  Tag / fusion protein: mEmerald (N terminal on backbone)
  Cloning method: Ligation Independent Cloning
  Sequencing primers: 5′ ACTTCTGCTCTAAAAGCTGCGG; 3′ CACTGCATTCTAGTTGTGGTTTGTC
Terms and licenses: Academic/Nonprofit Terms; Industry Terms: Not Available to Industry
How to cite: pCMV_mEm_4GS_LF82_467 was a gift from Alan Huett (Addgene plasmid # 100389 ; http://n2t.net/addgene:100389 ; RRID:Addgene_100389)
