[The description below was written by a language model from this plasmid's Addgene catalogue record and pLannotate feature annotations shown in this document.]
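Description:
pCMV_mEm_4GS_LF82_467 is a mammalian expression plasmid that produces the protein encoded by the LF82_467 coding sequence of E. coli strain LF82 as a fusion to the green fluorescent protein mEmerald. It is built on a pCMV backbone (about 4.5 kb, 5.6 kb in total with the roughly 1.1 kb insert) and is propagated in E. coli from a high-copy ColE1/pUC-type origin under ampicillin selection conferred by the β-lactamase gene. Short remnants of lacZα, lacI, rop, the bom region and the lac promoter/operator are leftovers of the cloning-vector ancestry and play no role in expression. No mammalian selection marker is annotated, so the plasmid appears suited to transient transfection.

The expression cassette consists of the human cytomegalovirus immediate early enhancer and promoter, followed by a modified SV40 intron that promotes efficient processing of the transcript, then the mEmerald open reading frame, the bacterial insert, and an SV40 polyadenylation signal. mEmerald sits at the N terminus of the fusion. The "4GS" in the name, together with the short gap between the two annotated coding regions, suggests a flexible glycine-serine linker, although the record does not describe it explicitly. The insert was introduced by ligation-independent cloning. Automated annotation matches it by homology to a transposase required for movement of an insertion element in Sinorhizobium meliloti, hinting that LF82_467 may be transposase-like, but the record gives no functional assignment. The associated work is a multi-phenotypic imaging screen for bacterial effectors by exogenous expression in HeLa cells, where the fluorescent tag identifies expressing cells and reveals the protein's subcellular localisation.
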