Features (pLannotate 1.2.2; 17 found; start..end, strand, type, name):
     25..45      -  misc_feature   MCS (fragment): pUC18/19 multiple cloning site
     44..347     +  enhancer       CMV enhancer: human cytomegalovirus immediate early enhancer
    348..551     +  promoter       CMV promoter: human cytomegalovirus (CMV) immediate early promoter
    689..785     +  intron         SV40 intron: modified SV40 intron with splice donor and acceptor sites
    846..1562    +  CDS            mEmerald: mEmerald is a basic (constitutively fluorescent) green fluorescent protein published in 1998, derived from Aequorea victoria. It is reported to be a very rapidly-maturing monomer with moderate acid sensitivity.
   1623..2732    +  CDS            TRA3_RHIME (fragment): Protein inferred from homology: Swiss-Prot protein existence level 3. Required for the transposition of the insertion element. From Rhizobium meliloti (strain 1021) (Ensifer meliloti) (Sinorhizobium meliloti).
   2783..2917    -  polyA_signal   SV40 poly(A) signal: SV40 polyadenylation signal
   3052..3068    -  protein_bind   lac operator: The lac repressor binds to the lac operator to inhibit transcription in E. coli. This inhibition can be relieved by adding lactose or isopropyl-β-D-thiogalactopyranoside (IPTG). lac repressor encoded by lacI
   3076..3106    -  promoter       lac promoter: promoter for the E. coli lac operon
   3121..3142    -  protein_bind   CAP binding site: CAP binding activates transcription in the presence of cAMP. E. coli catabolite activator protein
   3155..3247    -  CDS            lacI (fragment): lac repressor; lacI; The lac repressor binds to the lac operator to inhibit transcription in E. coli. This inhibition can be relieved by adding lactose or isopropyl-β-D-thiogalactopyranoside (IPTG).
   3430..4018    -  rep_origin     ori: high-copy-number ColE1/pMB1/pBR322/pUC origin of replication
   4189..5049    -  CDS            AmpR: β-lactamase; bla; confers resistance to ampicillin, carbenicillin, and related antibiotics
   5050..5154    -  promoter       AmpR promoter: bla
   5249..5284    +  CDS            rop (fragment): Rop protein, which maintains plasmids at low copy number; rop
   5386..5485    +  misc_feature   bom (fragment): basis of mobility region from pBR322
   5491..19      -  CDS            lacZα (fragment) (across the origin): LacZα fragment of β-galactosidase; lacZ fragment
>Addgene plasmid #100389 | pCMV_mEm_4GS_LF82_467 | addgene full sequence | sequence record 209955 | Addgene NGS Result
GTAAAACGACGGCCAGTGAGTTCGAGCTTGCATGCCTGCAGGTCGTTACATAACTTACGGTAAATGGCCC
GCCTGGCTGACCGCCCAACGACCCCCGCCCATTGACGTCAATAATGACGTATGTTCCCATAGTAACGCCA
ATAGGGACTTTCCATTGACGTCAATGGGTGGAGTATTTACGGTAAACTGCCCACTTGGCAGTACATCAAG
TGTATCATATGCCAAGTACGCCCCCTATTGACGTCAATGACGGTAAATGGCCCGCCTGGCATTATGCCCA
GTACATGACCTTATGGGACTTTCCTACTTGGCAGTACATCTACGTATTAGTCATCGCTATTACCATGGTG
ATGCGGTTTTGGCAGTACATCAATGGGCGTGGATAGCGGTTTGACTCACGGGGATTTCCAAGTCTCCACC
CCATTGACGTCAATGGGAGTTTGTTTTGGCACCAAAATCAACGGGACTTTCCAAAATGTCGTAACAACTC
CGCCCCATTGACGCAAATGGGCGGTAGGCGTGTACGGTGGGAGGTCTATATAAGCAGAGCTCGTTTAGTG
AACCGTCAGATCGCCTGGAGACGCCATCCACGCTGTTTTGACCTCCATAGAAGACACCGGGACCGATCCA
GCCTCCGGACTCTAGAGGATCCGGTACTAGAGGAACTGAAAAACCAGAAAGTTAACTGGTAAGTTTAGTC
TTTTTGTCTTTTATTTCAGGTCCCGGATCCGGTGGTGGTGCAAATCAAAGAACTGCTCCTCAGTGGATGT
TGCCTTTACTTCTAGGCCTGTACGGAAGTGTTACTTCTGCTCTAAAAGCTGCGGAATTGTACCCGCGGGC
CCACCATGGTGAGCAAGGGCGAGGAGCTGTTCACCGGGGTGGTGCCCATCCTGGTCGAGCTGGACGGCGA
CGTAAACGGCCACAAGTTCAGCGTGTCCGGCGAGGGCGAGGGCGATGCCACCTACGGCAAGCTGACCCTG
AAGTTCATCTGCACCACCGGCAAGCTGCCCGTGCCCTGGCCCACCCTCGTGACCACCTTGACCTACGGCG
TGCAGTGCTTCGCCCGCTACCCCGACCACATGAAGCAGCACGACTTCTTCAAGTCCGCCATGCCCGAAGG
CTACGTCCAGGAGCGCACCATCTTCTTCAAGGACGACGGCAACTACAAGACCCGCGCCGAGGTGAAGTTC
GAGGGCGACACCCTGGTGAACCGCATCGAGCTGAAGGGCATCGACTTCAAGGAGGACGGCAACATCCTGG
GGCACAAGCTGGAGTACAACTACAACAGCCACAAGGTCTATATCACCGCCGACAAGCAGAAGAACGGCAT
CAAGGTGAACTTCAAGACCCGCCACAACATCGAGGACGGCAGCGTGCAGCTCGCCGACCACTACCAGCAG
AACACCCCCATCGGCGACGGCCCCGTGCTGCTGCCCGACAACCACTACCTGAGCACCCAGTCCAAGCTGA
GCAAAGACCCCAACGAGAAGCGCGATCACATGGTCCTGCTGGAGTTCGTGACCGCCGCCGGGATCACTCT
CGGCATGGACGAGCTGTACAAGCGAATTGGTGGAGGGGGCGGTTCCGGTGGCGGAGGTTCCCGAATTCGT
CGACGGAGATCTGATATGTTGACAAAGCTTACCGTCGAAACGGCGCTCAATGCAGAACTGACTGACCATC
TCGGTCATGAGAAAAATGCTCCTAAATCAGGCTCTAATACCCGTAATGGCTACTCGTCAAAAACGGTATT
GTGCGATGATGGCGAGATCGAACTTAACACGCCGCGTGACCGTGAAAATACCTTCGAACCGCAACTAATT
AAGAAGCATCAGACACGCATCACCCAGATGGACAGCCAGATTTTGTCCCTGTATGCCAAAGGCATGACTA
CGCGGGAAATCGTTGCCACGTTCAAAGAAATGTACGACGCCGATGTCTCGCCCACGCTGATATCCAAAGT
GACCGATGCGGTTAAAGAACAGGTCTCTGAATGGCAAAATCGACCGTTGGATGCACTGTATCCCATTGTT
TATCTTGACTGTATTGTGGTTAAGGTTCGTCACGGCGGGAGTGTCATTAACAAAGCGGTGTTCCTCGCGC
TGGGCATCAATACCGACGGTCAGAAAGAGCTGCTGGGTATGTGGCTGGCAGAAAATGAAGGTGCAAAGTT
CTGGCTGGGTGTACTGACTGAGCTGAAAAATCGTGGCCTTCAGGACATCCTGATTGCCTGCGTGGACGGC
CTGAAAGGCTTCCCGGAAGCGATAAATAGCGTGTACCCGCAGACGCATATTCAGCTCTGCATCATCCATA
TGGTGCGCAACAGCCTGAAATTCGTGTCGTGGAAGGATTACAAAGCCGTCACCAGCGGGCTGAAAGCGGT
ATATCAGGCCCCGACAGAGGAAGCGGCGTTGATGGCGTTGGATAAGTTTGCAGGCGTCTGGGATGAAAAA
TACCCGCAAATCAGCAAGAGCTGGCGCACACACTGGGAAAATCTCAACACCTTCTTCGGTTACCCGCCGG
ATATCCGCAAGGCCATCTACACGACGAATGCCATCGAATCGCTGAACAGCGTCATTCGGCAGGCGATAAA
GAAGCGCAAGGTGTTCCCAACGGACGACTCGGTGCGAAAAGTGATTTATCTGGCGATACAGTCGGCGTCA
AAAAAATGGAGTATGCCAATCCAGAACTGGCGGCTGGCAATGAGCCGTTTTATTATCGAGTTTGGTGACC
GCCTTAGCGAGCACCTTTGAATCGGTACCCTCGAGAAGCTTGCGGCCGCGGGGATCCAGACATGATAAGA
TACATTGATGAGTTTGGACAAACCACAACTAGAATGCAGTGAAAAAAATGCTTTATTTGTGAAATTTGTG
ATGCTATTGCTTTATTTGTAACCATTATAAGCTGCAATAAACAAGTTAACAACAACAATTGCATTCATTT
TATGTTTCAGGTTCAGGGGGAGGTGTGGGAGGTTTTTTCGGATCCTCTAGAGTCGATCTGCAGGCATGCT
AGCTTGGCGTAATCATGGTCATAGCTGTTTCCTGTGTGAAATTGTTATCCGCTCACAATTCCACACAACA
TACGAGCCGGAAGCATAAAGTGTAAAGCCTGGGGTGCCTAATGAGTGAGCTAACTCACATTAATTGCGTT
GCGCTCACTGCCCGCTTTCCAGTCGGGAAACCTGTCGTGCCAGCTGCATTAATGAATCGGCCAACGCGCG
GGGAGAGGCGGTTTGCGTATTGGGCGCTCTTCCGCTTCCTCGCTCACTGACTCGCTGCGCTCGGTCGTTC
GGCTGCGGCGAGCGGTATCAGCTCACTCAAAGGCGGTAATACGGTTATCCACAGAATCAGGGGATAACGC
AGGAAAGAACATGTGAGCAAAAGGCCAGCAAAAGGCCAGGAACCGTAAAAAGGCCGCGTTGCTGGCGTTT
TTCCATAGGCTCCGCCCCCCTGACGAGCATCACAAAAATCGACGCTCAAGTCAGAGGTGGCGAAACCCGA
CAGGACTATAAAGATACCAGGCGTTTCCCCCTGGAAGCTCCCTCGTGCGCTCTCCTGTTCCGACCCTGCC
GCTTACCGGATACCTGTCCGCCTTTCTCCCTTCGGGAAGCGTGGCGCTTTCTCATAGCTCACGCTGTAGG
TATCTCAGTTCGGTGTAGGTCGTTCGCTCCAAGCTGGGCTGTGTGCACGAACCCCCCGTTCAGCCCGACC
GCTGCGCCTTATCCGGTAACTATCGTCTTGAGTCCAACCCGGTAAGACACGACTTATCGCCACTGGCAGC
AGCCACTGGTAACAGGATTAGCAGAGCGAGGTATGTAGGCGGTGCTACAGAGTTCTTGAAGTGGTGGCCT
AACTACGGCTACACTAGAAGAACAGTATTTGGTATCTGCGCTCTGCTGAAGCCAGTTACCTTCGGAAAAA
GAGTTGGTAGCTCTTGATCCGGCAAACAAACCACCGCTGGTAGCGGTGGTTTTTTTGTTTGCAAGCAGCA
GATTACGCGCAGAAAAAAAGGATCTCAAGAAGATCCTTTGATCTTTTCTACGGGGTCTGACGCTCAGTGG
AACGAAAACTCACGTTAAGGGATTTTGGTCATGAGATTATCAAAAAGGATCTTCACCTAGATCCTTTTAA
ATTAAAAATGAAGTTTTAAATCAATCTAAAGTATATATGAGTAAACTTGGTCTGACAGTTACCAATGCTT
AATCAGTGAGGCACCTATCTCAGCGATCTGTCTATTTCGTTCATCCATAGTTGCCTGACTCCCCGTCGTG
TAGATAACTACGATACGGGAGGGCTTACCATCTGGCCCCAGTGCTGCAATGATACCGCGAGACCCACGCT
CACCGGCTCCAGATTTATCAGCAATAAACCAGCCAGCCGGAAGGGCCGAGCGCAGAAGTGGTCCTGCAAC
TTTATCCGCCTCCATCCAGTCTATTAATTGTTGCCGGGAAGCTAGAGTAAGTAGTTCGCCAGTTAATAGT
TTGCGCAACGTTGTTGCCATTGCTACAGGCATCGTGGTGTCACGCTCGTCGTTTGGTATGGCTTCATTCA
GCTCCGGTTCCCAACGATCAAGGCGAGTTACATGATCCCCCATGTTGTGCAAAAAAGCGGTTAGCTCCTT
CGGTCCTCCGATCGTTGTCAGAAGTAAGTTGGCCGCAGTGTTATCACTCATGGTTATGGCAGCACTGCAT
AATTCTCTTACTGTCATGCCATCCGTAAGATGCTTTTCTGTGACTGGTGAGTACTCAACCAAGTCATTCT
GAGAATAGTGTATGCGGCGACCGAGTTGCTCTTGCCCGGCGTCAATACGGGATAATACCGCGCCACATAG
CAGAACTTTAAAAGTGCTCATCATTGGAAAACGTTCTTCGGGGCGAAAACTCTCAAGGATCTTACCGCTG
TTGAGATCCAGTTCGATGTAACCCACTCGTGCACCCAACTGATCTTCAGCATCTTTTACTTTCACCAGCG
TTTCTGGGTGAGCAAAAACAGGAAGGCAAAATGCCGCAAAAAAGGGAATAAGGGCGACACGGAAATGTTG
AATACTCATACTCTTCCTTTTTCAATATTATTGAAGCATTTATCAGGGTTATTGTCTCATGAGCGGATAC
ATATTTGAATGTATTTAGAAAAATAAACAAATAGGGGTTCCGCGCACATTTCCCCGAAAAGTGCCACCTG
ACGTCTAAGAAACCATTATTATCATGACATTAACCTATAAAAATAGGCGTATCACGAGGCCCTTTCGTCT
CGCGCGTTTCGGTGATGACGGTGAAAACCTCTGACACATGCAGCTCCCGGAGACGGTCACAGCTTGTCTG
TAAGCGGATGCCGGGAGCAGACAAGCCCGTCAGGGCGCGTCAGCGGGTGTTGGCGGGTGTCGGGGCTGGC
TTAACTATGCGGCATCAGAGCAGATTGTACTGAGAGTGCACCATATGCGGTGTGAAATACCGCACAGATG
CGTAAGGAGAAAATACCGCATCAGGCGCCATTCGCCATTCAGGCTGCGCAACTGTTGGGAAGGGCGATCG
GTGCGGGCCTCTTCGCTATTACGCCAGCTGGCGAAAGGGGGATGTGCTGCAAGGCGATTAAGTTGGGTAA
CGCCAGGGTTTTCCCAGTCACGACGTT
