>Addgene plasmid #100389 | pCMV_mEm_4GS_LF82_467 | depositor partial sequence | sequence record 183708 | Sequence across LF82 gene insert region
CTCGGCATGGNCGAGCTGTACAAGCGAATTGGTGGAGGGGGCGGTTCCGGTGGCGGAGGTTCCCGAATTC
GTCGACGGAGATCTGATATGTTGACAAAGCTTACCGTCGAAACGGCGCTCAATGCAGAACTGACTGACCA
TCTCGGTCATGAGAAAAATGCTCCTAAATCAGGCTCTAATACCCGTAATGGCTACTCGTCAAAAACGGTA
TTGTGCGATGATGGCGAGATCGAACTTAACACGCCGCGTGACCGTGAAAATACCTTCGAACCGCAACTAA
TTAAGAAGCATCAGACACGCATCACCCAGATGGACAGCCAGATTTTGTCCCTGTATGCCAAAGGCATGAC
TACGCGGGAAATCGTTGCCACGTTCAAAGAAATGTACGACGCCGATGTCTCGCCCACGCTGATATCCAAA
GTGACCGATGCGGTTAAAGAACAGGTCTCTGAATGGCAAAATCGACCGTTGGATGCACTGTATCCCATTG
TTTATCTTGACTGTATTGTGGTTAAGGTTCGTCACGGCGGGAGTGTCATTAACAAAGCGGTGTTCCTCGC
GCTGGGCATCAATACCGACGGTCAGAAAGAGCTGCTGGGTATGTGGCTGGCAGAAAATGAAGGTGCAAAG
TTCTGGCTGGGTGTACTGACTGAGCTGAAAAATCGTGGCCTTCAGGACATCCTGATTGCCTGCGTGGACG
GCCTGAAAGGCTTCCCGGAAGCGATAAATAGCGTGTACCCGCAGACGCATATTCAGCTCTGCATCATCCA
TATGGTGCGCAACAGCCTGAAATTCGTGTCGTGGAAANGATTACAAAGCCGTCACCAGCGGGCTGAAAGC
GGTATATCNNCCCCGACAGAGGAAGCGGCGTTGATGGCGTTGGATAAGTTTGCAGGCGTCTGGGATGAAA
AATACCCGCAAATCAGCAAGAGCTGGCGCACACACTGGGAAAATCTCANACCTTCTTCGGTTACCCGCCG
GATATCCGCAAGGCCATCTACACGACNAATGNCATCNANCGCTGANAGCGTCATTCNGCNGNGATAANAA
