>Addgene plasmid #100389 | pCMV_mEm_4GS_LF82_467 | addgene partial sequence | sequence record 210805 | EGFP-C 5'-CATGGTCCTGCTGGAGTTCGTG-3'
CTGTACAAGCGAATTGGTGGAGGGGGCGGTTCCGGTGGCGGAGGTTCCCGAATTCGTCGACGGAGATCTG
ATATGTTGACAAAGCTTACCGTCGAAACGGCGCTCAATGCAGAACTGACTGACCATCTCGGTCATGAGAA
AAATGCTCCTAAATCAGGCTCTAATACCCGTAATGGCTACTCGTCAAAAACGGTATTGTGCGATGATGGC
GAGATCGAACTTAACACGCCGCGTGACCGTGAAAATACCTTCGAACCGCAACTAATTAAGAAGCATCAGA
CACGCATCACCCAGATGGACAGCCAGATTTTGTCCCTGTATGCCAAAGGCATGACTACGCGGGAAATCGT
TGCCACGTTCAAAGAAATGTACGACGCCGATGTCTCGCCCACGCTGATATCCAAAGTGACCGATGCGGTT
AAAGAACAGGTCTCTGAATGGCAAAATCGACCGTTGGATGCACTGTATCCCATTGTTTATCTTGACTGTA
TTGTGGTTAAGGTTCGTCACGGCGGGAGTGTCATTAACAAAGCGGTGTTCCTCGCGCTGGGCATCAATAC
CGACGGTCAGAAAGAGCTGCTGGGTATGTGGCTGGCAGAAAATGAAGGTGCAAAGTTCTGGCTGGGTGTA
CTGACTGAGCTGAAAAATCGTGG
